Addgene plasmid #123075: pDONR223 LC3B2 WT
Purpose: Gateway entry clone encoding human MAP1LC3B2 wild-type
Depositing lab: Robin Ketteler. Depositing organization: University College London. Publication: Redundancy of human ATG4 protease isoforms in autophagy and LC3/GABARAP processing revealed in cells. Agrotis A, Pengo N, Burden JJ, Ketteler R. Autophagy. 2019 Jan 21. doi: 10.1080/15548627.2019.1569925. PubMed 30661429.
Backbone
  Vector backbone: pDONR223
  Backbone size w/o insert (bp): 2793
  Total vector size (bp): 3171
  Vector type: Gateway Entry Vector / Entry clone
Growth in bacteria
  Bacterial resistance: Spectinomycin, 50 μg/mL
  Growth temperature: 37°C
  Growth strain: DH5alpha
  Copy number: High Copy
Gene/Insert
  Gene/Insert name: Microtubule-associated proteins 1A/1B light chain 3 beta 2
  Species: H. sapiens (human)
  Insert size (bp): 378
  GenBank ID: NM_001085481.1
  Entrez Gene: MAP1LC3B2 (a.k.a. ATG8G)
  Cloning method: Gateway Cloning
  Sequencing primers: 5′ M13 F; 3′ M13 R
Terms and licenses: Academic/Nonprofit Terms; Industry Terms: Not Available to Industry
How to cite: pDONR223 LC3B2 WT was a gift from Robin Ketteler (Addgene plasmid # 123075 ; http://n2t.net/addgene:123075 ; RRID:Addgene_123075)
