[The description below was written by a language model from this plasmid's Addgene catalogue record and pLannotate feature annotations shown in this document.]
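Description:
pDONR223 LC3B2 WT is a Gateway entry clone built on the pDONR223 backbone, carrying the wild-type coding sequence of human MAP1LC3B2 (microtubule-associated proteins 1A/1B light chain 3 beta 2, also called ATG8G), an Atg8-family protein associated with autophagosomes. The plasmid totals about 3.2 kb, with a 378 bp insert. It is propagated in E. coli as a high-copy plasmid from a ColE1/pUC-type origin and selected with spectinomycin through the aadA (SmR) aminoglycoside adenylyltransferase gene. The annotation software also flags short fragments resembling an RSF origin, lacI, lacZα, a gentamicin resistance gene and an integron Pc promoter. These are partial matches in the backbone rather than complete functional units.

The open reading frame, which the automated annotation labels as LC3B because of its close similarity to that paralogue, sits between attL1 and attL2 recombination sites. These sites allow the insert to be moved by an LR Clonase reaction into any attR-containing destination vector, which then supplies the promoter, tags or reporters needed for expression. The entry clone itself has no promoter intended to drive the gene: rrnB T1 and T2 terminators lie upstream of the cassette to insulate it from read-through transcription, and a T7 promoter lies just outside attL2, pointing back toward the insert on the opposite strand. M13 forward and reverse priming sites flank the cassette for sequence verification.

The construct serves as a shuttle source of wild-type LC3B2 for generating expression vectors. It was deposited with a study of how human ATG4 protease isoforms contribute to autophagy and to LC3/GABARAP processing in cells.
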