Features (pLannotate 1.2.2; 13 found; start..end, strand, type, name):
      1..121     +  rep_origin     RSF ori (fragment): Plasmids containing the RSF 1030 origin of replication can be propagated in E. coli cells that contain additional plasmids with compatible origins.
    123..215     +  CDS            lacI (fragment): lac repressor; lacI; The lac repressor binds to the lac operator to inhibit transcription in E. coli. This inhibition can be relieved by adding lactose or isopropyl-β-D-thiogalactopyranoside (IPTG).
    270..297     -  terminator     rrnB T2 terminator: transcription terminator T2 from the E. coli rrnB gene
    429..472     +  terminator     rrnB T1 terminator: Escherichia coli rrnB; transcription terminator T1 from the E. coli rrnB gene
    519..555     -  CDS            lacZα (fragment): LacZα fragment of β-galactosidase; lacZ fragment
    571..670     +  protein_bind   attL1: mutant version of attL; recombination site for the Gateway® LR reaction LR Clonase™
    673..1047    +  CDS            LC3B: human LC3 protein; MAP1LC3B; Atg8 family member found on autophagosomes
   1052..1151    -  protein_bind   attL2: mutant version of attL; recombination site for the Gateway® LR reaction LR Clonase™
   1169..1187    -  promoter       T7 promoter: promoter for bacteriophage T7 RNA polymerase
   1377..1400    +  promoter       Pc promoter (fragment): intI1 (promoter lies within the coding sequence); class 1 integron promoter
   1576..1632    +  CDS            GmR (fragment): gentamycin acetyltransferase; aacC1; confers resistance to gentamycin
   1639..2430    +  CDS            SmR: aminoglycoside adenylyltransferase (Murphy, 1985); aadA; confers resistance to spectinomycin and streptomycin
   2523..3111    +  rep_origin     ori: high-copy-number ColE1/pMB1/pBR322/pUC origin of replication
>Addgene plasmid #123075 | pDONR223 LC3B2 WT | addgene full sequence | sequence record 244490 | Addgene NGS Result
TTCTTTCCTGCGTTATCCCCTGATTCTGTGGATAACCGTATTACCGCCTTTGAGTGAGCTGATACCGCTC
GCCGCAGCCGAACGACCGAGCGCAGCGAGTCAGTGAGCGAGGAAGCGGAAGAGCGCCCAATACGCAAACC
GCCTCTCCCCGCGCGTTGGCCGATTCATTAATGCAGCTGGCACGACAGGTTTCCCGACTGGAAAGCGGGC
AGTGAGCGCAACGCAATTAATACGCGTACCGCTAGCCAGGAAGAGTTTGTAGAAACGCAAAAAGGCCATC
CGTCAGGATGGCCTTCTGCTTAGTTTGATGCCTGGCAGTTTATGGCGGGCGTCCTGCCCGCCACCCTCCG
GGCCGTTGCTTCACAACGTTCAAATCCGCTCCCGGCGGATTTGTCCTACTCAGGAGAGCGTTCACCGACA
AACAACAGATAAAACGAAAGGCCCAGTCTTCCGACTGAGCCTTTCGTTTTATTTGATGCCTGGCAGTTCC
CTACTCTCGCGTTAACGCTAGCATGGATGTTTTCCCAGTCACGACGTTGTAAAACGACGGCCAGTCTTAA
GCTCGGGCCCCAAATAATGATTTTATTTTGACTGATAGTGACCTGTTCGTTGCAACAAATTGATGAGCAA
TGCTTTTTTATAATGCCAACTTTGTACAAAAAAGCAGGCTTAATGCCGTCGGAGAAGACCTTCAAGCAGC
GGCGCACCTTCGAACAAAGAGTAGAAGATGTCCGACTTATTCGAGAGCAGCATCCAACCAAAATCCCGGT
GATAATAGAACGATACAAGGGTGAGAAGCAGCTTCCTGTTCTGGATAAAACAAAGTTCCTTGTACCTGAC
CATGTCAACATGAGTGAGCTCATCAAGATAATTAGAAGGCGCTTACAGCTCAATGCTAATCAGGCCTTCT
TCCTGTTGGTGAACGGACACAGCATGGTCAGCGTCTCCACACCAATCTCAGAGGTGTATGAGAGTGAGAA
AGATGAAGATGGATTCCTGTACATGGTCTGTGCCTCCCAGGAGACGTTCGGGATGAAATTGTCAGTGTAA
TACCCAGCTTTCTTGTACAAAGTTGGCATTATAAGAAAGCATTGCTTATCAATTTGTTGCAACGAACAGG
TCACTATCAGTCAAAATAAAATCATTATTTGCCATCCAGCTGATATCCCCTATAGTGAGTCGTATTACAT
GGTCATAGCTGTTTCCTGGCAGCTCTGGCCCGTGTCTCAAAATCTCTGATGTTACATTGCACAAGATAAA
AATATATCATCATGCCTCCTCTAGACCAGCCAGGACAGAAATGCCTCGACTTCGCTGCTACCCAAGGTTG
CCGGGTGACGCACACCGTGGAAACGGATGAAGGCACGAACCCAGTGGACATAAGCCTGTTCGGTTCGTAA
GCTGTAATGCAAGTAGCGTATGCGCTCACGCAACTGGTCCAGAACCTTGACCGAACGCAGCGGTGGTAAC
GGCGCAGTGGCGGTTTTCATGGCTTGTTATGACTGTTTTTTTGGGGTACAGTCTATGCCTCGGGCATCCA
AGCAGCAAGCGCGTTACGCCGTGGGTCGATGTTTGATGTTATGGAGCAGCAACGATGTTACGCAGCAGGG
CAGTCGCCCTAAAACAAAGTTAAACATTATGAGGGAAGCGGTGATCGCCGAAGTATCGACTCAACTATCA
GAGGTAGTTGGCGTCATCGAGCGCCATCTCGAACCGACGTTGCTGGCCGTACATTTGTACGGCTCCGCAG
TGGATGGCGGCCTGAAGCCACACAGTGATATTGATTTGCTGGTTACGGTGACCGTAAGGCTTGATGAAAC
AACGCGGCGAGCTTTGATCAACGACCTTTTGGAAACTTCGGCTTCCCCTGGAGAGAGCGAGATTCTCCGC
GCTGTAGAAGTCACCATTGTTGTGCACGACGACATCATTCCGTGGCGTTATCCAGCTAAGCGCGAACTGC
AATTTGGAGAATGGCAGCGCAATGACATTCTTGCAGGTATCTTCGAGCCAGCCACGATCGACATTGATCT
GGCTATCTTGCTGACAAAAGCAAGAGAACATAGCGTTGCCTTGGTAGGTCCAGCGGCGGAGGAACTCTTT
GATCCGGTTCCTGAACAGGATCTATTTGAGGCGCTAAATGAAACCTTAACGCTATGGAACTCGCCGCCCG
ACTGGGCTGGCGATGAGCGAAATGTAGTGCTTACGTTGTCCCGCATTTGGTACAGCGCAGTAACCGGCAA
AATCGCGCCGAAGGATGTCGCTGCCGACTGGGCAATGGAGCGCCTGCCGGCCCAGTATCAGCCCGTCATA
CTTGAAGCTAGACAGGCTTATCTTGGACAAGAAGAAGATCGCTTGGCCTCGCGCGCAGATCAGTTGGAAG
AATTTGTCCACTACGTGAAAGGCGAGATCACCAAGGTAGTCGGCAAATAACCCTCGAGCCACCCATGACC
AAAATCCCTTAACGTGAGTTACGCGTCGTTCCACTGAGCGTCAGACCCCGTAGAAAAGATCAAAGGATCT
TCTTGAGATCCTTTTTTTCTGCGCGTAATCTGCTGCTTGCAAACAAAAAAACCACCGCTACCAGCGGTGG
TTTGTTTGCCGGATCAAGAGCTACCAACTCTTTTTCCGAAGGTAACTGGCTTCAGCAGAGCGCAGATACC
AAATACTGTTCTTCTAGTGTAGCCGTAGTTAGGCCACCACTTCAAGAACTCTGTAGCACCGCCTACATAC
CTCGCTCTGCTAATCCTGTTACCAGTGGCTGCTGCCAGTGGCGATAAGTCGTGTCTTACCGGGTTGGACT
CAAGACGATAGTTACCGGATAAGGCGCAGCGGTCGGGCTGAACGGGGGGTTCGTGCACACAGCCCAGCTT
GGAGCGAACGACCTACACCGAACTGAGATACCTACAGCGTGAGCTATGAGAAAGCGCCACGCTTCCCGAA
GGGAGAAAGGCGGACAGGTATCCGGTAAGCGGCAGGGTCGGAACAGGAGAGCGCACGAGGGAGCTTCCAG
GGGGAAACGCCTGGTATCTTTATAGTCCTGTCGGGTTTCGCCACCTCTGACTTGAGCGTCGATTTTTGTG
ATGCTCGTCAGGGGGGCGGAGCCTATGGAAAAACGCCAGCAACGCGGCCTTTTTACGGTTCCTGGCCTTT
TGCTGGCCTTTTGCTCACATG
